>Addgene plasmid #215506 | pMRX-IP-muGFP-hATG2A mLIR | addgene full sequence | sequence record 436476 | Addgene NGS Result
GACATTGATTATTGACTAGTTATTAATAGTAATCAATTACGGGGTCATTAGTTCATAGCCCATATATGGA
GTTCCGCGTTACATAACTTACGGTAAATGGCCCGCCTGGCTGACCGCCCAACGACCCCCGCCCATTGACG
TCAATAATGACGTATGTTCCCATAGTAACGCCAATAGGGACTTTCCATTGACGTCAATGGGTGGAGTATT
TACGGTAAACTGCCCACTTGGCAGTACATCAAGTGTATCATATGCCAAGTACGCCCCCTATTGACGTCAA
TGACGGTAAATGGCCCGCCTGGCATTATGCCCAGTACATGACCTTATGGGACTTTCCTACTTGGCAGTAC
ATCTACGTATTAGTCATCGCTATTACCATGCTAGAGAACCATCAGATGTTTCCAGGGTGCCCCAAGGACC
TGAAATGACCCTGTGCCTTATTTGAACTAACCAATCAGTTCGCTTCTCGCTTCTGTTCGCGCGCTTCTGC
TCCCCGAGCTCAATAAAAGAGCCCACAACCCCTCACTCGGCGCGCCAGTCCTCCGATTGACTGAGTCGCC
CGGGTACCCGTGTATCCAATAAACCCTCTTGCAGTTGCATCCGACTTGTGGTCTCGCTGTTCCTTGGGAG
GGTCTCCTCTGAGTGATTGACTACCCGTCAGCGGGGGTCTTTCATTTGGGGGCTCGTCCGGGATCGGGAG
ACCCCTGCCCAGGGACCACCGACCCACCACCGGGAGGTAAGCTGGCCAGCAACTTATCTGTGTCTGTCCG
ATTGTCTAGTGTCTATGACTGATTTTATGCGCCTGCGTCGGTACTAGTTAGCTAACTAGCTCTGTATCTG
GCGGACCCGTGGTGGAACTGACGAGTTCGGAACACCCGGCCGCAACCCTGGGAGACGTCCCAGGGACTTC
GGGGGCCGTTTTTGTGGCCCGACCTGAGTCCAAAAATCCCGATCGTTTTGGACTCTTTGGTGCACCCCCC
TTAGAGGAGGGATATGTGGTTCTGGTAGGAGACGAGAACCTAAAACAGTTCCCGCCTCCGTCTGAATTTT
TGCTTTCGGTTTGGGACCGAAGCCGCGCCGCGCGTCTTGTCTGCTGCAGCATCGTTCTGTGTTGTCTCTG
TCTGACTGTGTTTCTGTATTTGTCTGAAAATATGGGCCCGGGCCAGACTGTTACCACTCCCTTAAGTTTG
ACCTTAGGTCACTGGAAAGATGTCGAGCGGATCGCTCACAACCAGTCGGTAGATGTCAAGAAGAGACGTT
GGGTTACCTTCTGCTCTGCAGAATGGCCAACCTTTAACGTCGGATGGCCGCGAGACGGCACCTTTAACCG
AGACCTCATCACCCAGGTTAAGATCAAGGTCTTTTCACCTGGCCCGCATGGACACCCAGACCAGGTCCCC
TACATCGTGACCTGGGAAGCCTTGGCTTTTGACCCCCCTCCCTGGGTCAAGCCCTTTGTACACCCTAAGC
CTCCGCCTCCTCTTCCTCCATCCGCCCCGTCTCTCCCCCTTGAACCTCCTCGTTCGACCCCGCCTCGATC
CTCCCTTTATCCAGCCCTCACTCCTTCTCTAGGCGCCCCCATATGGCCATATGAGATCTTATATGGGGCA
CCCCCGCCCCTTGTAAACTTCCCTGACCCTGACATGACAAGAGTTACTAACAGCCCCTCTCTCCAAGCTC
ACTTACAGGCTCTCTACTTAGTCCAGCACGAAGTCTGGAGACCTCTGGCGGCAGCCTACCAAGAACAACT
GGACCGACCGGTGGTACCTCACCCTTACCGAGTCGGCGACACAGTGTGGGTCCGCCGACACCAGACTAAG
AACCTAGAACCTCGCTGGAAAGGACCTTACACAGTCCTGCTGACCACCCCCACCGCCCTCAAAGTAGACG
GCATCGCAGCTTGGATACACGCCGCCCACGTGAAGGCTGCCGACCCCGGGGGTGGACCATCCTCTAGACT
GCCGGATCTGCCATCGATATAAAGCTTGCCACCATGGTGAGCAAGGGCGAGGAGCTGTTCACCGGGGTGG
TGCCCATCCTGGTCGAGCTGGACGGCGACGTAAACGGCCACAAGTTCAGCGTGAGAGGCGAGGGCGAGGG
CGATGCCACCAATGGCAAGCTGACCCTGAAGTTCATCTGCACCACCGGCAAGCTGCCCGTGCCCTGGCCC
ACCCTCGTGACCACCCTGACCTACGGCGTGTTGTGCTTCAGCCGCTACCCCGACCACATGAAGAGACACG
ACTTCTTCAAGTCCGCCATGCCCGAAGGCTACGTCCAGGAGCGCACCATCTCATTCAAGGACGACGGCAC
ATACAAGACCCGCGCCGAGGTGAAGTTCGAGGGCGACACCCTGGTGAACCGCATCGAGCTGAAGGGCATC
GACTTCAAGGAGGACGGCAACATCCTGGGGCACAAGCTGGAGTACAACTTTAACAGCCACAACGTCTATA
TCACAGCCGACAAGCAGAAGAACGGCATCAAGGCTTATTTCAAGATCCGCCACAACGTTGAGGACGGCAG
CGTGCAGCTCGCCGACCACTACCAGCAGAACACCCCCATCGGCGACGGCCCCGTGCTGCTGCCCGACAAC
CACTACCTGAGCACCCAGTCCGTTCTGAGCAAAGACCCCAACGAGAAGCGCGATCACATGGTCCTGCTGG
AGGATGTGACCGCCGCCGGGATCACTCATGGCATGGACGAGCTGTACAAGGGTTCAGGCTCGGGATCCAT
GTCACGATGGCTGTGGCCATGGTCAAACTGTGTGAAAGAGCGGGTCTGCCGCTACTTGCTGCACCACTAC
TTAGGTCACTTCTTCCAAGAGCACCTCAGCCTGGACCAGCTCAGCCTCGATCTGTACAAGGGCAGCGTTG
CCCTGCGAGACATCCACCTGGAAATCTGGTCTGTGAACGAGGTGCTGGAGTCAATGGAGTCACCGCTGGA
GCTGGTGGAAGGCTTCGTGGGCTCCATCGAGGTGGCCGTGCCCTGGGCTGCTCTGCTCACCGACCACTGC
ACAGTGCGCGTGTCCGGCCTCCAGCTCACCTTGCAGCCCCGCCGGGGTCCAGCGCCAGGGGCTGCCGACT
CACAGAGCTGGGCCTCATGCATGACCACAAGCCTGCAGCTGGCCCAGGAGTGTCTGCGGGATGGGCTACC
GGAGCCCTCTGAGCCACCACAGCCCCTGGAGGGGCTGGAGATGTTTGCCCAGACCATTGAGACTGTGCTT
CGGAGGATCAAAGTGACCTTCCTGGACACTGTCGTGAGGGTGGAGCACTCTCCGGGTGATGGGGAACGTG
GTGTGGCCGTCGAGGTCCGTGTGCAGAGACTGGAGTACTGTGATGAGGCAGTGCGGGACCCAAGCCAGGC
GCCGCCGGTGGATGTGCATCAGCCGCCTGCCTTCCTGCACAAGCTGCTGCAGCTGGCAGGGGTCCGCCTG
CACTACGAGGAGCTCCCGGCACAGGAAGAGCCTCCAGAGCCCCCCTTGCAGATCGGCAGCTGCTCAGGGT
ACATGGAGCTGATGGTGAAGTTGAAGCAAAATGAGGCCTTCCCTGGCCCCAAGTTGGAGGTGGCGGGACA
GCTGGGCTCCCTGCACCTGCTCCTGACCCCGAGGCAGCTCCAGCAACTTCAGGAACTGCTCAGCGCCGTG
AGCCTTACAGACCACGAGGGCCTGGCTGACAAGCTGAACAAGAGCCGCCCGCTAGGTGCCGAAGACCTGT
GGCTGATTGAGCAGGACCTGAACCAGCAGCTGCAGGCAGGGGCAGTGGCTGAGCCCCTCAGCCCAGACCC
CCTTACCAACCCCCTTCTCAACCTGGATAACACTGACCTCTTCTTCTCCATGGCTGGCCTCACAAGCAGT
GTGGCCTCAGCCCTCTCTGAGCTCTCCCTCTCCGATGTAGACCTGGCCTCCTCTGTGCGCAGCGACATGG
CCTCCCGCCGGCTCTCTGCCCAGGCCCACCCAGCTGGCAAGATGGCCCCCAACCCCCTCCTGGACACCAT
GCGCCCTGACTCGCTGCTGAAGATGACCTTGGGGGGTGTGACCCTGACCTTGCTTCAGACGTCTGCCCCA
TCTTCCGGACCACCTGACCTCGCCACGCACTTTTTCACCGAGTTTGATGCCACCAAGGATGGGCCCTTCG
GTTCCCGAGACTTCCATCACCTTCGACCACGCTTCCAGAGGGCCTGTCCCTGTAGCCATGTTCGGCTAAC
GGGCACAGCCGTGCAGCTGTCCTGGGAGCTGCGGACGGGCAGTCGGGGCCGGCGGACAACCAGCATGGAA
GTGCACTTCGGGCAGCTGGAGGTGCTGGAGTGTCTGTGGCCCCGGGGCACCTCTGAGCCTGAGTACACGG
AGATCCTGACCTTTCCTGGTACGCTGGGCTCCCAGGCCTCAGCTCGGCCCTGCGCCCATCTGCGCCACAC
ACAGATCCTGCGCCGTGTGCCTAAGAGCCGACCCCGGCGCTCAGTTGCCTGCCATTGCCACTCAGAACTG
GCCCTGGACCTGGCCAACTTCCAGGCGGACGTGGAGCTGGGGGCCCTGGACCGGCTGGCCGCCCTACTGC
GCCTGGCCACCGTACCTGCTGAGCCTCCAGCCGGCCTGCTGACAGAGCCCCTGCCGGCGATGGAGCAGCA
GACGGTATTTCGGCTCTCTGCACCCCGGGCCACGCTGCGGCTGCGCTTCCCCATTGCCGACCTGCGGCCT
GAGCGGGACCCCTGGGCGGGCCAGGCCGTGCGGGCTGAGCAGCTTCGGCTGGAGCTGAGTGAGCCCCAGT
TCCGGTCAGAGCTTAGCAGTGGGCCTGGTCCCCCAGTCCCCACCCACCTGGAACTCACCTGCTCCGACCT
ACATGGTATCTATGAAGATGGAGGGAAGCCACCTGTCCCTTGCCTGCGTGTCTCCAAAGCCCTGGACCCC
AAGAGCACTGGGCGCAAGTACTTCCTGCCCCAGGTAGTGGTGACTGTGAACCCCCAGTCCAGCAGCACAC
AGTGGGAGGTGGCCCCGGAGAAGGGAGAGGAACTGGAGCTGTCAGTGGAGAGTCCCTGTGAGCTGCGGGA
ACCTGAGCCCTCGCCCTTCTCCTCTAAGAGGACCATGTATGAGACAGAGGAGATGGTGATCCCTGGAGAC
CCTGAGGAGATGAGGACGTTCCAGAGCCGGACCCTGGCACTGTCCCGCTGCAGCCTGGAAGTGATCCTGC
CCAGTGTCCACATCTTTCTGCCCAGCAAGGAGGTCTACGAGAGCATCTACAACAGGATCAACAACGACCT
GCTCATGTGGGAGCCTGCAGATCTGCTTCCCACCCCCGACCCCGCCGCCCAGCCCTCGGGCTTCCCCGGC
CCCTCAGGCTTCTGGCACGACAGCTTTAAGATGTGCAAGTCAGCCTTCAAGCTGGCCAACTGCTTTGATC
TCACCCCAGACTCGGACTCGGATGACGAGGATGCCCACTTCTTCTCAGTGGGGGCATCAGGTGGCCCACA
GGCCGCTGCCCCTGAGGCCCCAAGTCTTCACTTGCAGAGCACCTTCTCTACACTGGTGACAGTGCTGAAG
GGGCGGATCACAGCCCTCTGTGAGACCAAGGATGAGGGTGGGAAGCGGCTGGAGGCTGTGCACGGGGAGC
TGGTGCTGGACATGGAGCACGGTACCCTCTTCAGCGTCTCCCAGTACTGTGGCCAGCCAGGACTTGGCTA
CTTCTGTCTGGAAGCTGAAAAGGCAACACTCTACCACCGAGCGGCCGTGGATGACTACCCGCTGCCCAGT
CACCTGGACCTTCCCAGTTTCGCTCCCCCGGCTCAGCTGGCCCCAACCATCTACCCATCGGAGGAAGGGG
TGACCGAGCGGGGAGCCTCGGGCCGCAAGGGCCAGGGCCGGGGACCCCACATGTTGTCCACTGCTGTGCG
CATCCACCTGGACCCCCACAAGAATGTGAAGGAGTTCCTGGTGACACTGCGGTTGCACAAAGCCACCTTG
CGCCACTACATGGCCCTGCCCGAGCAGAGCTGGCATTCCCAGTTGTTGGAGTTCCTAGACGTGCTGGATG
ACCCTGTGCTGGGCTACCTGCCCCCGACGGTCATCACCATCCTGCACACACACCTGTTCTCCTGCTCTGT
GGACTATAGGCCACTCTACCTCCCAGTGCGTGTCCTCATCACCGCGGAGACCTTCACTCTCTCCAGCAAC
ATCATCATGGACACCTCCACCTTCCTGCTCAGGTTCATCCTCGATGACTCCGCCTTGTACCTGTCCGACA
AGTGTGAGGTGGAGACCCTGGACCTGCGGCGAGATTATGTCTGTGTTTTGGATGTTGACCTCTTGGAACT
TGTGATTAAAACCTGGAAAGGGAGCACCGAGGGCAAACTGAGCCAGCCACTATTCGAGCTGCGCTGCTCC
AACAATGTGGTACACGTGCACAGCTGTGCCGACTCCTGTGCCCTGCTGGTCAACCTGCTCCAGTACGTAA
TGAGCACAGGCGATCTGCACCCCCCACCCCGGCCCCCCAGCCCCACGGAGATCGCCGGCCAGAAGCTCTC
GGAGAGTCCTGCCTCTCTGCCCTCGTGCCCCCCAGTGGAGACGGCCCTCATCAACCAGCGTGACCTGGCC
GACGCCCTCCTGGACACCGAGCGCAGCCTACGGGAGCTGGCCCAGCCTTCAGGTGGCCACCTCCCTCAGG
CGTCGCCCATCTCCGTCTACCTATTCCCAGGTGAACGGAGTGGGGCCCCACCCCCTTCACCACCTGTCGG
GGGCCCTGCTGGCAGCTTAGGGTCATGCTCAGAGGAGAAGGAAGATGAAAGGGAAGAGGAGGGCGATGGA
GACACCCTGGACAGTGATGAGGCCGCCGCCGCCGATGCTCCCGGCCTGGGCATCCCGCCCCGAGATGGGG
AGCCTGTGGTGACACAGCTGCATCCCGGCCCCATCGTTGTGAGGGACGGTTACTTCTCACGGCCGATCGG
CAGCACGGACTTGCTGCGGGCACCTGCCCATTTCCCAGTGCCCAGCACTCGGGTGGTGCTACGTGAGGTC
TCCCTCGTCTGGCACCTCTATGGGGGCCGAGACTTTGGCCCCCACCCCGGCCACAGGGCAAGAACTGGCC
TCTCAGGTCCCAGGAGCTCCCCTTCCCGCTGCTCTGGCCCCAACCGGCCCCAGAACTCATGGCGCACGCA
GGGGGGCAGCGGGCGGCAGCACCATGTCCTCATGGAGATCCAGCTGAGCAAGGTAAGCTTCCAGCACGAG
GTGTACCCAGCGGAGCCAGCCACAGGCCCTGCGGCCCCCAGCCAGGAGCTGGAGGAGCGACCGCTGTCCC
GTCAGGTGTTCATCGTGCAGGAGCTGGAGGTCCGAGACCGGCTCGCCTCCTCCCAGATCAACAAGTTCCT
GTACCTACACACGAGTGAGCGGATGCCGCGACGTGCCCACTCTAACATGCTCACCATCAAAGCGCTGCAT
GTGGCCCCCACTACCAACCTGGGTGGGCCTGAGTGCTGTCTCCGCGTCTCGCTGATGCCCCTGCGGCTCA
ATGTGGACCAGGATGCCCTCTTCTTCCTCAAGGACTTCTTCACTAGTCTGGTGGCCGGCATCAACCCCGT
GGTCCCAGGGGAGACCTCCGCTGAGGCTCGCCCCGAGACTCGAGCCCAGCCCAGCAGCCCCCTGGAAGGG
CAGGCCGAAGGCGTAGAGACCACTGGTTCGCAGGAGGCCCCAGGAGGTGGACACAGCCCCTCCCCTCCTG
ACCAGCAGCCCATCTACTTCAGAGAGTTCCGCTTCACGTCTGAGGTCCCCATCTGGCTGGATTACCATGG
CAAGCACGTCACGATGGACCAGGTGGGCACTTTTGCTGGCCTCCTCATCGGCCTGGCCCAACTCAACTGC
TCCGAGCTGAAGCTAAAGCGGCTCTGTTGCAGGCACGGGCTCCTGGGTGTGGACAAGGTGCTGGGCTATG
CCCTCAACGAGTGGCTGCAGGACATCCGCAAGAACCAGCTGCCCGGCCTGCTGGGAGGCGTGGGCCCCAT
GCACTCGGTTGTCCAGCTCTTCCAAGGGTTCCGGGACCTGCTGTGGCTGCCCATTGAGCAGTACAGGAAG
GATGGCCGCCTCATGCGGGGGCTGCAGCGAGGGGCTGCCTCCTTTGGCTCATCCACAGCCTCTGCCGCCC
TGGAACTCAGCAACCGGTTGGTACAGGCTATCCAGGCCACAGCTGAGACCGTGTATGACATCCTGTCCCC
GGCAGCCCCCGTCTCCCGCTCCCTGCAGGATAAGCGCTCTGCGCGGAGGCTGCGCAGGGGCCAGCAGCCT
GCCGACCTGCGGGAGGGTGTGGCCAAGGCCTACGACACAGTGCGAGAGGGCATCTTGGATACAGCTCAGA
CCATCTGTGACGTGGCATCGCGGGGCCATGAGCAGAAGGGGCTGACGGGCGCCGTGGGGGGCGTGATCCG
CCAGCTGCCCCCGACTGTGGTGAAGCCGCTCATCCTGGCCACGGAGGCCACGTCCAGCCTGCTCGGGGGC
ATGCGCAACCAGATTGTCCCCGACGCCCACAAGGACCACGCCCTCAAGTGGCGCTCGGACAGTGCCCAAG
ACTGAGAATTCGGGTCTCGAGTAAAGCGGCCGCTACGTAAATTCCGCCCCCCCCCCTAACGTTACTGGCC
GAAGCCGCTTGGAATAAGGCCGGTGTGCGTTTGTCTATATGTTATTTTCCACCATATTGCCGTCTTTTGG
CAATGTGAGGGCCCGGAAACCTGGCCCTGTCTTCTTGACGAGCATTCCTAGGGGTCTTTCCCCTCTCGCC
AAAGGAATGCAAGGTCTGTTGAATGTCGTGAAGGAAGCAGTTCCTCTGGAAGTTTCTTGAAGACAAACAA
CGTCTGTAGCGACCCTTTGCAGGCAGCGGAACCCCCCACCTGGCGACAGGTGCCTCTGCGGCCAAAAGCC
ACGTGTATAAGATACACCTGCAAAGGCGGCACAACCCCAGTGCCACGTTGTGAGTTGGATAGTTGTGGAA
AGAGTCAAATGGCTCTCCTCAAGCGTATTCAACAAGGGGCTGAAGGATGCCCAGAAGGTACCCCATTGTA
TGGGATCTGATCTGGGGCCTCGGTGCACATGCTTTACATGTGTTTAGTCGAGGTTAAAAAAACGTCTAGG
CCCCCCGAACCACGGGGACGTGGTTTTCCTTTGAAAAACACGATGATAATATGGCCACAACCGTCGACAT
GACCGAGTACAAGCCCACGGTGCGCCTCGCCACCCGCGACGACGTCCCCCGGGCCGTACGCACCCTCGCC
GCCGCGTTCGCCGACTACCCCGCCACGCGCCACACCGTCGACCCGGACCGCCACATCGAGCGGGTCACCG
AGCTGCAAGAACTCTTCCTCACGCGCGTCGGGCTCGACATCGGCAAGGTGTGGGTCGCGGACGACGGCGC
CGCGGTGGCGGTCTGGACCACGCCGGAGAGCGTCGAAGCGGGGGCGGTGTTCGCCGAGATCGGCCCGCGC
ATGGCCGAGTTGAGCGGTTCCCGGCTGGCCGCGCAGCAACAGATGGAAGGCCTCCTGGCGCCGCACCGGC
CCAAGGAGCCCGCGTGGTTCCTGGCCACCGTCGGCGTCTCGCCCGACCACCAGGGCAAGGGTCTGGGCAG
CGCCGTCGTGCTCCCCGGAGTGGAGGCGGCCGAGCGCGCCGGGGTGCCCGCCTTCCTGGAGACCTCCGCG
CCCCGCAACCTCCCCTTCTACGAGCGGCTCGGCTTCACCGTCACCGCCGACGTCGAGGTGCCCGAAGGAC
CGCGCACCTGGTGCATGACCCGCAAGCCCGGTGCCTGAGTCGACCGCCCGCCCCACGACCCGCAGCGCCC
GACCGAAAGGAGCGCACGACCCCATGGCTCGACGATAAAATAAAAGATTTTATTTAGTCTCCAGAAAAAG
GGGGGAATGAAAGACCCCACCTGTAGGTTTGGCAAGCTAGCTTAAGTAACGCCATTTTGCAAGGCATGGA
AAAATACATAACTGAGAATAGAGAAGTTCAGATCAAGGTCAGGAACAGATGGAACAGCTGAATATGGGCC
AAACAGGATATCTGTGGTAAGCAGTTCCTGCCCCGGCTCAGGGCCAAGAACAGATGGAACAGCTGAATAT
GGGCCAAACAGGATATCTGTGGTAAGCAGTTCCTGCCCCGGCTCAGGGCCAAGAACAGATGGTCCCCAGA
TGCGGTCCAGCCCTCAGCAGTTTCTAGAGAACCATCAGATGTTTCCAGGGTGCCCCAAGGACCTGAAATG
ACCCTGTGCCTTATTTGAACTAACCAATCAGTTCGCTTCTCGCTTCTGTTCGCGCGCTTCTGCTCCCCGA
GCTCAATAAAAGAGCCCACAACCCCTCACTCGGCGCGCCAGTCCTCCGATTGACTGAGTCGCCCGGGTAC
CCGTGTATCCAATAAACCCTCTTGCAGTTGCATCCGACTTGTGGTCTCGCTGTTCCTTGGGAGGGTCTCC
TCTGAGTGATTGACTACCCGTCAGCGGGGGTCTTTCACATGCAGCATGTATCAAAATTAATTTGGTTTTT
TTTCTTAAGTATTTACATTAAATGGCCATAGTTGCATTAATGAATCGGCCAACGCGCGGGGAGAGGCGGT
TTGCGTATTGGGCGCTCTTCCGCTTCCTCGCTCACTGACTCGCTGCGCTCGGTCGTTCGGCTGCGGCGAG
CGGTATCAGCTCACTCAAAGGCGGTAATACGGTTATCCACAGAATCAGGGGATAACGCAGGAAAGAACAT
GTGAGCAAAAGGCCAGCAAAAGGCCAGGAACCGTAAAAAGGCCGCGTTGCTGGCGTTTTTCCATAGGCTC
CGCCCCCCTGACGAGCATCACAAAAATCGACGCTCAAGTCAGAGGTGGCGAAACCCGACAGGACTATAAA
GATACCAGGCGTTTCCCCCTGGAAGCTCCCTCGTGCGCTCTCCTGTTCCGACCCTGCCGCTTACCGGATA
CCTGTCCGCCTTTCTCCCTTCGGGAAGCGTGGCGCTTTCTCATAGCTCACGCTGTAGGTATCTCAGTTCG
GTGTAGGTCGTTCGCTCCAAGCTGGGCTGTGTGCACGAACCCCCCGTTCAGCCCGACCGCTGCGCCTTAT
CCGGTAACTATCGTCTTGAGTCCAACCCGGTAAGACACGACTTATCGCCACTGGCAGCAGCCACTGGTAA
CAGGATTAGCAGAGCGAGGTATGTAGGCGGTGCTACAGAGTTCTTGAAGTGGTGGCCTAACTACGGCTAC
ACTAGAAGAACAGTATTTGGTATCTGCGCTCTGCTGAAGCCAGTTACCTTCGGAAAAAGAGTTGGTAGCT
CTTGATCCGGCAAACAAACCACCGCTGGTAGCGGTGGTTTTTTTGTTTGCAAGCAGCAGATTACGCGCAG
AAAAAAAGGATCTCAAGAAGATCCTTTGATCTTTTCTACGGGGTCTGACGCTCAGTGGAACGAAAACTCA
CGTTAAGGGATTTTGGTCATGAGATTATCAAAAAGGATCTTCACCTAGATCCTTTTGCGGCCGGCCGCAA
ATCAATCTAAAGTATATATGAGTAAACTTGGTCTGACAGTTACCAATGCTTAATCAGTGAGGCACCTATC
TCAGCGATCTGTCTATTTCGTTCATCCATAGTTGCCTGACTCCCCGTCGTGTAGATAACTACGATACGGG
AGGGCTTACCATCTGGCCCCAGTGCTGCAATGATACCGCGAGACCCACGCTCACCGGCTCCAGATTTATC
AGCAATAAACCAGCCAGCCGGAAGGGCCGAGCGCAGAAGTGGTCCTGCAACTTTATCCGCCTCCATCCAG
TCTATTAATTGTTGCCGGGAAGCTAGAGTAAGTAGTTCGCCAGTTAATAGTTTGCGCAACGTTGTTGCCA
TTGCTACAGGCATCGTGGTGTCACGCTCGTCGTTTGGTATGGCTTCATTCAGCTCCGGTTCCCAACGATC
AAGGCGAGTTACATGATCCCCCATGTTGTGCAAAAAAGCGGTTAGCTCCTTCGGTCCTCCGATCGTTGTC
AGAAGTAAGTTGGCCGCAGTGTTATCACTCATGGTTATGGCAGCACTGCATAATTCTCTTACTGTCATGC
CATCCGTAAGATGCTTTTCTGTGACTGGTGAGTACTCAACCAAGTCATTCTGAGAATAGTGTATGCGGCG
ACCGAGTTGCTCTTGCCCGGCGTCAACACGGGATAATACCGCGCCACATAGCAGAACTTTAAAAGTGCTC
ATCATTGGAAAACGTTCTTCGGGGCGAAAACTCTCAAGGATCTTACCGCTGTTGAGATCCAGTTCGATGT
AACCCACTCGTGCACCCAACTGATCTTCAGCATCTTTTACTTTCACCAGCGTTTCTGGGTGAGCAAAAAC
AGGAAGGCAAAATGCCGCAAAAAAGGGAATAAGGGCGACACGGAAATGTTGAATACTCATACTCTTCCTT
TTTCAATATTATTGAAGCATTTATCAGGGTTATTGTCTCATGAGCGGATACATATTTGAATGTATTTAGA
AAAATAAACAAATAGGGGTTCCGCGCACATTTCCCCGAAAAGTGCCACCTGACGTCTAAGAAACCATTAT
TATCATGACATTAACCTATAAAAATAGGCGTATCACGAGGCCCTTTCGTCTTCACTATAGGAGCTTGGCC
CATTGCATACGTTGTATCCATATCATAATATGTACATTTATATTGGCTCATGTCCAACATTACCGCCATG
TT
Features (pLannotate 1.2.2; 14 found; start..end, strand, type, name):
      1..380     +  enhancer       CMV enhancer: human cytomegalovirus immediate early enhancer
    381..676     +  LTR            3' LTR (ΔU3) (fragment): self-inactivating 3' long terminal repeat (LTR) from Moloney murine leukemia virus
    739..1096    +  misc_feature   MMLV Ψ: packaging signal of Moloney murine leukemia virus (MMLV)
   1161..1577    +  CDS            gag (truncated): truncated Moloney murine leukemia virus (MMLV) gag gene lacking the start codon
   1587..1961    +  misc_feature   pol region: Moloney murine leukemia virus (MMLV) pol region containing the splice acceptor site
   2000..2710    +  CDS            muGFP: muGFP is a basic (constitutively fluorescent) green fluorescent protein published in 2018, derived from Aequorea victoria.
   2729..8542    +  CDS            ATG2A: ATG2A_HUMAN - Also known as KIAA0404. Experimental evidence at protein level: Swiss-Prot protein existence level 1. Involved in autophagosome assembly, regulating the size of nascent autophagosomes (PubMed:28561066). Also regulates lipid droplets morphology and distribution within the cell (PubMed:22219374, PubMed:28561066). Tethers the edge of the isolation membrane (IM) to the endoplasmic reticulum (ER) and mediates direct lipid transfer from ER to IM for IM expansion (By similarity). From Homo sapiens (Human).
   8587..9162    +  misc_feature   IRES2: internal ribosome entry site (IRES) of the encephalomyocarditis virus (EMCV)
   9169..9768    +  CDS            PuroR: puromycin N-acetyltransferase; pac from Streptomyces alboniger; confers resistance to puromycin
   9876..10467   +  LTR            LTR: long terminal repeat from Moloney murine leukemia virus
  10533..10585   -  CDS            lacI (fragment): lac repressor; lacI; The lac repressor binds to the lac operator to inhibit transcription in E. coli. This inhibition can be relieved by adding lactose or isopropyl-β-D-thiogalactopyranoside (IPTG).
  10768..11356   -  rep_origin     ori: high-copy-number ColE1/pMB1/pBR322/pUC origin of replication
  11520..12380   -  CDS            AmpR: β-lactamase; bla; confers resistance to ampicillin, carbenicillin, and related antibiotics
  12381..12485   -  promoter       AmpR promoter: bla
