[The description below was written by a language model from this plasmid's Addgene catalogue record and pLannotate feature annotations shown in this document.]
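Description:
pMRX-IP-muGFP-hATG2A mLIR is a 12.7 kb Moloney murine leukemia virus-based retroviral vector built on the pMRXIPU backbone for stable expression of a GFP-tagged human ATG2A mutant in mammalian cells. In bacteria it is maintained through a high-copy ColE1/pUC-type origin and selected with ampicillin via the β-lactamase gene and its native promoter. The viral portion begins with a CMV enhancer fused to an MMLV LTR fragment, a hybrid 5' LTR arrangement that typically drives strong transcription of the viral genome in packaging cells. It continues with the Ψ packaging signal, a truncated gag lacking its start codon, and a pol region carrying the splice acceptor. These elements support encapsidation of the genomic RNA and expression of the downstream cassette. A second MMLV LTR closes the provirus.

The payload is a single bicistronic unit. The monomeric green fluorescent protein muGFP is fused to the N terminus of human ATG2A, followed by an EMCV IRES and the puromycin N-acetyltransferase gene. Fusion protein and drug resistance are therefore translated from the same transcript, and transduced cells can be selected with puromycin. ATG2A is a lipid-transfer protein that tethers the expanding isolation membrane to the endoplasmic reticulum during autophagosome formation. Here its LC3-interacting region (residues 1362–1365) is replaced with alanines, and the sequence also carries P656R, recorded as a natural variant without functional relevance. The construct is suited to generating stable cell lines in which the localisation and autophagic function of LIR-deficient ATG2A can be followed by fluorescence. The associated study concerns the autophagic roles of WIPI family proteins.
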