Addgene plasmid #215506: pMRX-IP-muGFP-hATG2A mLIR
Purpose: Expresses GFP tagged human ATG2A with the mutation in LC3 interacting region.
Depositing lab: Noboru Mizushima. Depositing organization: The University of Tokyo. Publication: Comprehensive analysis of autophagic functions of WIPI family proteins and their implications for the pathogenesis of beta-propeller associated neurodegeneration. Shimizu T, Tamura N, Nishimura T, Saito C, Yamamoto H, Mizushima N. Hum Mol Genet. 2023 Aug 7;32(16):2623-2637. doi: 10.1093/hmg/ddad096. PubMed 37364041.
Backbone
  Vector backbone: pMRXIPU
  Backbone manufacturer: Dr.Shoji Yamaoka of Tokyo Medical and Dental University
  Backbone size w/o insert (bp): 6138
  Total vector size (bp): 12672
  Vector type: Mammalian Expression, Retroviral
  Selectable markers: Puromycin
Growth in bacteria
  Bacterial resistance: Ampicillin, 100 μg/mL
  Growth temperature: 37°C
  Growth strain: NEB Stable
  Copy number: High Copy
Gene/Insert
  Gene/Insert name: Autophagy related 2A (alt name: ATG2A)
  Species: H. sapiens (human)
  Insert size (bp): 6534
  Mutation: P656R (natural variant with no functional relevance), LC3-interacting region (LIR, residues 1362–1365) is substituted with alanine.
  GenBank ID: NM_015104.3
  Entrez Gene: ATG2A (a.k.a. BLTP4A)
  Tag / fusion protein: muGFP (N terminal on insert)
  Cloning method: Gibson Cloning
  Sequencing primers: 5′ CTGTACAAGggttcaggctcgGGATCCTCACGATGGCTGTGGCCATGG; 3′ CGGCCGCtTTACTCGAGacccGAATTCTCAGTCTTGGGCACTGTCCGA
Terms and licenses: Academic/Nonprofit Terms; Industry Terms: Not Available to Industry
How to cite: pMRX-IP-muGFP-hATG2A mLIR was a gift from Noboru Mizushima (Addgene plasmid # 215506 ; http://n2t.net/addgene:215506 ; RRID:Addgene_215506)
